>Addgene plasmid #22016 | pBiFC-CrN173 | depositor full sequence | sequence record 173936 | pBiFC-CrN173 sequence 5216 bps
TACCATGGACTACAAAGACGATGACGACAAGCTTGCGGCCGCGAATTCATCGATAGATCTGATATCGGTA
CCAGTCGACTCTAGAAGATCCAGCGCCACCATGGTGAGCAAGGGCGAGGAGCTGTTCACCGGGGTGGTGC
CCATCCTGGTCGAGCTGGACGGCGACGTAAACGGCCACAAGTTCAGCGTGTCCGGCGAGGGCGAGGGCGA
TGCCACCTACGGCAAGCTGACCCTGAAGTTCATCTGCACCACCGGCAAGCTGCCCGTGCCCTGGCCCACC
CTCGTGACCACCCTGACCTGGGGCGTGCAGTGCTTCGCCCGCTACCCCGACCACATGAAGCAGCACGACT
TCTTCAAGTCCGCCATGCCCGAAGGCTACGTCCAGGAGCGCACCATCTTCTTCAAGGACGACGGCAACTA
CAAGACCCGCGCCGAGGTGAAGTTCGAGGGCGACACCCTGGTGAACCGCATCGAGCTGAAGGGCATCGAC
TTCAAGGAGGACGGCAACATCCTGGGGCACAAGCTGGAGTACAACGCCATCAGCGACAACGTCTATATCA
CCGCCGACAAGCAGAAGAACGGCATCAAGGCCAACTTCAAGATCCGCCACAACATCGAGTAGGGATCCCG
GGTGGCATCCCTGTGACCCCTCCCCAGTGCCTCTCCTGGCCCTGGAAGTTGCCACTCCAGTGCCCACCAG
CCTTGTCCTAATAAAATTAAGTTGCATCATTTTGTCTGACTAGGTGTCCTTCTATAATATTATGGGGTGG
AGGGGGGTGGTATGGAGCAAGGGGCAAGTTGGGAAGACAACCTGTAGGGCCTGCGGGGTCTATTGGGAAC
CAAGCTGGAGTGCAGTGGCACAATCTTGGCTCACTGCAATCTCCGCCTCCTGGGTTCAAGCGATTCTCCT
GCCTCAGCCTCCCGAGTTGTTGGGATTCCAGGCATGCATGACCAGGCTCAGCTAATTTTTGTTTTTTTGG
TAGAGACGGGGTTTCACCATATTGGCCAGGCTGGTCTCCAACTCCTAATCTCAGGTGATCTACCCACCTT
GGCCTCCCAAATTGCTGGGATTACAGGCGTGAACCACTGCTCCCTTCCCTGTCCTTCTGATTTTAAAATA
ACTATACCAGCAGGAGGACGTCCAGACACAGCATAGGCTACCTGGCCATGCCCAACCGGTGGGACATTTG
AGTTGCTTGCTTGGCACTGTCCTCTCATGCGTTGGGTCCACTCAGTAGATGCCTGTTGAATTGGGTACGC
GGCCAGCTTGGCTGTGGAATGTGTGTCAGTTAGGGTGTGGAAAGTCCCCAGGCTCCCCAGCAGGCAGAAG
TATGCAAAGCATGCATCTCAATTAGTCAGCAACCAGGTGTGGAAAGTCCCCAGGCTCCCCAGCAGGCAGA
AGTATGCAAAGCATGCATCTCAATTAGTCAGCAACCATAGTCCCGCCCCTAACTCCGCCCATCCCGCCCC
TAACTCCGCCCAGTTCCGCCCATTCTCCGCCCCATGGCTGACTAATTTTTTTTATTTATGCAGAGGCCGA
GGCCGCCTCGGCCTCTGAGCTATTCCAGAAGTAGTGAGGAGGCTTTTTTGGAGGCCTAGGCTTTTGCAAA
AAGCTCCTCGAGGAACTGAAAAACCAGAAAGTTAATTCCCTATAGTGAGTCGTATTAAATTCGTAATCAT
GTCATAGCTGTTTCCTGTGTGAAATTGTTATCCGCTCACAATTCCACACAACATACGAGCCGGAAGCATA
AAGTGTAAAGCCTGGGGTGCCTAATGAGTGAGCTAACTCACATTAATTGCGTTGCGCTCACTGCCCGCTT
TCCAGTCGGGAAACCTGTCGTGCCAGCTGCATTAATGAATCGGCCAACGCGCGGGGAGAGGCGGTTTGCG
TATTGGGCGCTCTTCCGCTTCCTCGCTCACTGACTCGCTGCGCTCGGTCGTTCGGCTGCGGCGAGCGGTA
TCAGCTCACTCAAAGGCGGTAATACGGTTATCCACAGAATCAGGGGATAACGCAGGAAAGAACATGTGAG
CAAAAGGCCAGCAAAAGGCCAGGAACCGTAAAAAGGCCGCGTTGCTGGCGTTTTTCCATAGGCTCCGCCC
CCCTGACGAGCATCACAAAAATCGACGCTCAAGTCAGAGGTGGCGAAACCCGACAGGACTATAAAGATAC
CAGGCGTTTCCCCCTGGAAGCTCCCTCGTGCGCTCTCCTGTTCCGACCCTGCCGCTTACCGGATACCTGT
CCGCCTTTCTCCCTTCGGGAAGCGTGGCGCTTTCTCATAGCTCACGCTGTAGGTATCTCAGTTCGGTGTA
GGTCGTTCGCTCCAAGCTGGGCTGTGTGCACGAACCCCCCGTTCAGCCCGACCGCTGCGCCTTATCCGGT
AACTATCGTCTTGAGTCCAACCCGGTAAGACACGACTTATCGCCACTGGCAGCAGCCACTGGTAACAGGA
TTAGCAGAGCGAGGTATGTAGGCGGTGCTACAGAGTTCTTGAAGTGGTGGCCTAACTACGGCTACACTAG
AAGAACAGTATTTGGTATCTGCGCTCTGCTGAAGCCAGTTACCTTCGGAAAAAGAGTTGGTAGCTCTTGA
TCCGGCAAACAAACCACCGCTGGTAGCGGTGGTTTTTTTGTTTGCAAGCAGCAGATTACGCGCAGAAAAA
AAGGATCTCAAGAAGATCCTTTGATCTTTTCTACGGGGTCTGACGCTCAGTGGAACGAAAACTCACGTTA
AGGGATTTTGGTCATGAGATTATCAAAAAGGATCTTCACCTAGATCCTTTTAAATTAAAAATGAAGTTTT
AAATCAATCTAAAGTATATATGAGTAAACTTGGTCTGACAGTTACCAATGCTTAATCAGTGAGGCACCTA
TCTCAGCGATCTGTCTATTTCGTTCATCCATAGTTGCCTGACTCCCCGTCGTGTAGATAACTACGATACG
GGAGGGCTTACCATCTGGCCCCAGTGCTGCAATGATACCGCGAGACCCACGCTCACCGGCTCCAGATTTA
TCAGCAATAAACCAGCCAGCCGGAAGGGCCGAGCGCAGAAGTGGTCCTGCAACTTTATCCGCCTCCATCC
AGTCTATTAATTGTTGCCGGGAAGCTAGAGTAAGTAGTTCGCCAGTTAATAGTTTGCGCAACGTTGTTGC
CATTGCTACAGGCATCGTGGTGTCACGCTCGTCGTTTGGTATGGCTTCATTCAGCTCCGGTTCCCAACGA
TCAAGGCGAGTTACATGATCCCCCATGTTGTGCAAAAAAGCGGTTAGCTCCTTCGGTCCTCCGATCGTTG
TCAGAAGTAAGTTGGCCGCAGTGTTATCACTCATGGTTATGGCAGCACTGCATAATTCTCTTACTGTCAT
GCCATCCGTAAGATGCTTTTCTGTGACTGGTGAGTACTCAACCAAGTCATTCTGAGAATAGTGTATGCGG
CGACCGAGTTGCTCTTGCCCGGCGTCAATACGGGATAATACCGCGCCACATAGCAGAACTTTAAAAGTGC
TCATCATTGGAAAACGTTCTTCGGGGCGAAAACTCTCAAGGATCTTACCGCTGTTGAGATCCAGTTCGAT
GTAACCCACTCGTGCACCCAACTGATCTTCAGCATCTTTTACTTTCACCAGCGTTTCTGGGTGAGCAAAA
ACAGGAAGGCAAAATGCCGCAAAAAAGGGAATAAGGGCGACACGGAAATGTTGAATACTCATACTCTTCC
TTTTTCAATATTATTGAAGCATTTATCAGGGTTATTGTCTCATGAGCGGATACATATTTGAATGTATTTA
GAAAAATAAACAAATAGGGGTTCCGCGCACATTTCCCCGAAAAGTGCCACCTG
[124 nt withheld, positions 3834-3957]
C
[91 nt withheld, positions 3959-4049]
A
[49 nt withheld, positions 4051-4099]
CCTTTGACGTTGGAGTCCACGTTCTTT
[37 nt withheld, positions 4127-4163]
ACCCTATCTCGGTCTATTCTTTTGATTTATAAGGGATTTTGCCGATTTCGGCCTATTGGTTAAAAAATGA
GCTGATTTAACAAAAATTTAACGCGAATTTTAACAAAATATTAACGCTTACAATTTCCATTCGCCATTCA
GGCTGCGCAACTGTTGGGAAGGGCGATCGGTGCGGGCCTCTTCGCTATTACGCCAGCTGGCGAAAGGGGG
ATGTGCTGCAAGGCGATTAAGTTGGGTAACGCCAGGGTTTTCCCAGTCACGACGTTGTAAAACGACGGCC
AGTGCCAAGCTGATCTATACATTGAATCAATATTGGCAATTAGCCATATTAGTCATTGGTTATATAGCAT
AAATCAATATTGGCTATTGGCCATTGCATACGTTGTATCTATATCATAATATGTACATTTATATTGGCTC
ATGTCCAATATGACCGCCATGTTGACATTGATTATTGACTAGTTATTAATAGTAATCAATTACGGGGTCA
TTAGTTCATAGCCCATATATGGAGTTCCGCGTTACATAACTTACGGTAAATGGCCCGCCTGGCTGACCGC
CCAACGACCCCCGCCCATTGACGTCAATAATGACGTATGTTCCCATAGTAACGCCAATAGGGACTTTCCA
TTGACGTCAATGGGTGGAGTATTTACGGTAAACTGCCCACTTGGCAGTACATCAAGTGTATCATATGCCA
AGTCCGCCCCCTATTGACGTCAATGACGGTAAATGGCCCGCCTGGCATTATGCCCAGTACATGACCTTAC
GGGACTTTCCTACTTGGCAGTACATCTACGTATTAGTCATCGCTATTACCATGGTGATGCGGTTTTGGCA
GTACACCAATGGGCGTGGATAGCGGTTTGACTCACGGGGATTTCCAAGTCTCCACCCCATTGACGTCAAT
GGGAGTTTGTTTTGGCACCAAAATCAACGGGACTTTCCAAAATGTCGTAATAACCCCGCCCCGTTGACGC
AAATGGGCGGTAGGCGTGTACGGTGGGAGGTCTATATAAGCAGAGCTCGTTTAGTGAACCGTCAGAATTG
ATC
Features (pLannotate 1.2.2; 16 found; start..end, strand, type, name):
      7..27      +  CDS            3xFLAG (fragment): three tandem FLAG® epitope tags
    101..619     +  CDS            VN173: N-terminal fragment of mVenus for use in bimolecular fluorescence complementation (BiFC) (Kodama and Hu, 2010)
    630..1252    +  polyA_signal   hGH poly(A) signal: human growth hormone polyadenylation signal
   1281..1610    +  promoter       SV40 promoter: SV40 enhancer and early promoter
   1649..1667    -  promoter       T7 promoter: promoter for bacteriophage T7 RNA polymerase
   1705..1721    -  protein_bind   lac operator: The lac repressor binds to the lac operator to inhibit transcription in E. coli. This inhibition can be relieved by adding lactose or isopropyl-β-D-thiogalactopyranoside (IPTG). lac repressor encoded by lacI
   1729..1759    -  promoter       lac promoter: promoter for the E. coli lac operon
   1774..1795    -  protein_bind   CAP binding site: CAP binding activates transcription in the presence of cAMP. E. coli catabolite activator protein
   1808..1900    -  CDS            lacI (fragment): lac repressor; lacI; The lac repressor binds to the lac operator to inhibit transcription in E. coli. This inhibition can be relieved by adding lactose or isopropyl-β-D-thiogalactopyranoside (IPTG).
   2083..2671    -  rep_origin     ori: high-copy-number ColE1/pMB1/pBR322/pUC origin of replication
   2842..3702    -  CDS            AmpR: β-lactamase; bla; confers resistance to ampicillin, carbenicillin, and related antibiotics
   3703..3807    -  promoter       AmpR promoter: bla
   3834..4262    +  rep_origin     f1 ori (sequence partly withheld): f1 bacteriophage origin of replication; arrow indicates direction of (+) strand synthesis
   4293..4447    -  CDS            lacZα (fragment): LacZα fragment of β-galactosidase; lacZ fragment
   4607..4986    +  enhancer       CMV enhancer: human cytomegalovirus immediate early enhancer
   4988..5187    +  promoter       CMV promoter: human cytomegalovirus (CMV) immediate early promoter
