[The description below was written by a language model from this plasmid's Addgene catalogue record and pLannotate feature annotations shown in this document.]
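Description:
pBiFC-CrN173 is a mammalian expression plasmid built on the pFLAG-CMV backbone for bimolecular fluorescence complementation (BiFC) assays. It is maintained in E. coli as a high-copy plasmid through a ColE1/pUC-type origin and selected with ampicillin via the β-lactamase gene. An f1 phage origin is also present, along with remnants of lac regulatory sequence, lacZα and lacI fragments, and a T7 promoter inherited from the backbone. The 5,216 nt full sequence matches the stated backbone plus the 522 bp insert.

The expression cassette runs across the plasmid's numbering origin. The human CMV immediate-early enhancer and promoter drive an open reading frame that begins with a backbone-encoded N-terminal FLAG epitope and continues into CrN173, the N-terminal fragment (residues 1–172) of the cyan Aequorea victoria GFP variant Cerulean. This fragment was cloned between XbaI and BamHI sites that remain intact, and it is followed by the human growth hormone polyadenylation signal. The automated annotation labels the fragment as VN173, the equivalent portion of Venus, and labels the tag as a partial 3xFLAG. These labels most likely reflect the close sequence similarity among GFP derivatives rather than a different insert. An SV40 enhancer/early promoter element, which includes the SV40 origin, lies downstream of the cassette, and no mammalian selection marker is annotated.

In use, a protein of interest is fused in frame to the non-fluorescent Cerulean fragment and co-expressed with a partner protein fused to a complementary C-terminal fluorescent protein fragment. Interaction of the two proteins brings the halves together and reconstitutes fluorescence in living cells. The FLAG tag allows expression of the fusion to be checked. The associated work characterised new fluorescent protein fragments that support BiFC under physiological conditions.
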