Addgene plasmid #22016: pBiFC-CrN173
Depositing lab: Chang-Deng Hu. Depositing organization: Purdue University. Publication: Identification of new fluorescent protein fragments for bimolecular fluorescence complementation analysis under physiological conditions. Shyu YJ, Liu H, Deng X, Hu CD. Biotechniques. 2006 Jan . 40(1):61-6. 10.2144/000112036 PubMed 16454041.
Backbone
  Vector backbone: pFLAG-CMV
  Backbone size w/o insert (bp): 4694
  Vector type: Mammalian Expression
Growth in bacteria
  Bacterial resistance: Ampicillin, 100 μg/mL
  Growth temperature: 37°C
  Growth strain: DH5alpha
  Copy number: High Copy
Gene/Insert
  Gene/Insert name: CrN173 (alt name: Cerulean(1-172))
  Species: Aequorea Victoria
  Insert size (bp): 522
  Mutation: N/A
  Tag / fusion protein: FLAG (N terminal on backbone)
  Cloning method: Restriction Enzyme; 5′ cloning site XbaI (not destroyed); 3′ cloning site BamHI (not destroyed)
  Sequencing primers: 5′ CMV-F; 3′ hGH-PA-R
Terms and licenses: Academic/Nonprofit Terms; Industry Terms: Not Available to Industry
How to cite: pBiFC-CrN173 was a gift from Chang-Deng Hu (Addgene plasmid # 22016 ; http://n2t.net/addgene:22016 ; RRID:Addgene_22016)
