>Addgene plasmid #22016 | pBiFC-CrN173 | addgene partial sequence | sequence record 59115 | CMV-F  5'-CGCAAATGGGCGGTAGGCGTG-3'
CTATATAAGCAGAGCTCGTTTAGTGAACCGTCAGAATTGATCTACCATGGACTACAAAGACGATGACGAC
AAGCTTGCGGCCGCGAATTCATCGATAGATCTGATATCGGTACCAGTCGACTCTAGAAGATCCAGCGCCA
CCATGGTGAGCAAGGGCGAGGAGCTGTTCACCGGGGTGGTGCCCATCCTGGTCGAGCTGGACGGCGACGT
AAACGGCCACAAGTTCAGCGTGTCCGGCGAGGGCGAGGGCGATGCCACCTACGGCAAGCTGACCCTGAAG
TTCATCTGCACCACCGGCAAGCTGCCCGTGCCCTGGCCCACCCTCGTGACCACCCTGACCTGGGGCGTGC
AGTGCTTCGCCCGCTACCCCGACCACATGAAGCAGCACGACTTCTTCAAGTCCGCCATGCCCGAAGGCTA
CGTCCAGGAGCGCACCATCTTCTTCAAGGACGACGGCAACTACAAGACCCGCGCCGAGGTGAAGTTCGAG
GGCGACACCCTGGTGAACCGCATCGAGCTGAAGGGCATCGACTTCAAGGAGGACGGCAACATCCTGGGGC
ACAAGCTGGAGTACAACGCCATCAGCGACAACGTCTATATCACCGCCGACAAGCAGAAGAACGGCATCAA
GGCCAACTTCAAGATCCGCCACAACATCGAGTAGGGATCCCGGGTGGCATCCCTGTGACCCCTCCCCAGT
GCCTCTCCTGGCCCTGGAAGTTGCCACTCCAGTGCCCACCAGCCTTGTCCTAATAAAATTAAGTTGCATC
ATTTTGTCTGACTAGGTGTCCTTCTATAATATTATGG
